Addgene plasmid #113121: EcRho
Purpose: Expresses E. coli Rho
Depositing lab: James Berger. Depositing organization: Johns Hopkins University and School of Medicine. Publication: Mechanism for the Regulated Control of Bacterial Transcription Termination by a Universal Adaptor Protein. Lawson MR, Ma W, Bellecourt MJ, Artsimovitch I, Martin A, Landick R, Schulten K, Berger JM. Mol Cell. 2018 Sep 20;71(6):911-922.e4. doi: 10.1016/j.molcel.2018.07.014. Epub 2018 Aug 16. PubMed 30122535.
Backbone
  Vector backbone: pET24b
  Vector type: Bacterial Expression
Growth in bacteria
  Bacterial resistance: Kanamycin, 50 μg/mL
  Growth temperature: 37°C
  Growth strain: DH5alpha
  Growth instructions: For expression, use E. coli Rosetta2 (DE3) pLysS
  Copy number: Unknown
Gene/Insert
  Gene/Insert name: Rho
  Species: Escherichia coli
  Insert size (bp): 1266
  Promoter: T7
  Tag / fusion protein: MGH (N terminal on insert)
  Cloning method: Unknown
  Sequencing primers: 5′ T7-fwd; 3′ T7-rev
Resource information
  A portion of this plasmid was derived from a plasmid made by: Nathan Thomsen, Berger Lab
Terms and licenses: Academic/Nonprofit Terms; Industry Terms: Not Available to Industry
How to cite: EcRho was a gift from James Berger (Addgene plasmid # 113121 ; http://n2t.net/addgene:113121 ; RRID:Addgene_113121)
