[The description below was written by a language model from this plasmid's Addgene catalogue record and pLannotate feature annotations shown in this document.]
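Description:
EcRho is a bacterial expression plasmid built on the pET24b backbone that produces the Escherichia coli transcription termination factor Rho. The roughly 6.5 kb plasmid replicates from a ColE1/pBR322-type origin and retains the bom mobilisation region and the rop gene, which restrains copy number. Selection is by kanamycin through the aph(3')-Ia aminoglycoside phosphotransferase gene. An f1 phage origin is also present, and short tetracycline-resistance fragments are annotated as remnants of the pBR322-derived backbone rather than as functional markers.

The payload is the rho coding sequence (insert about 1.27 kb), placed downstream of a T7 promoter, an adjacent lac operator and the strong T7 gene 10 ribosome binding site, and followed by the T7 terminator. The plasmid carries its own lacI gene, so transcription is held off by lac repressor and is induced with IPTG in a host that supplies T7 RNA polymerase; the record points to a DE3 lysogen carrying pLysS for expression. The catalogue lists a short N-terminal MGH extension on the insert, which fits the rho annotation beginning a few codons after the start of the sequence record. The vector's His-tag sequence is annotated just downstream of rho, but the record lists no C-terminal tag, and it cannot be determined from the table whether that tag is translated or cut off by a stop codon.

Rho is a hexameric RNA-dependent NTPase that binds nascent RNA and releases transcripts from the DNA template. The construct is intended for recombinant production of the protein, and the associated work concerns regulated control of bacterial transcription termination.
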