Features (pLannotate 1.2.2; 19 found; start..end, strand, type, name):
     16..1272    +  CDS            rho: RHO_ECOLI - Also known as nitA, psuA, rnsC, sbaA, tsu. Experimental evidence at protein level: Swiss-Prot protein existence level 1. Facilitates transcription termination by a mechanism that involves Rho binding to the nascent RNA, activation of Rho's RNA- dependent ATPase activity, and release of the mRNA from the DNA template. RNA-dependent NTPase which utilizes all four ribonucleoside triphosphates as substrates. From Escherichia coli (strain K12).
   1282..1299    +  CDS            9xHis (fragment): 9xHis affinity tag
   1309..1358    +  CDS            SET1 (fragment): solubility-enhancement tag derived from T7 phage gene 10B
   1366..1413    +  terminator     T7 terminator: transcription terminator for bacteriophage T7 RNA polymerase
   1450..1878    +  rep_origin     f1 ori (sequence partly withheld): f1 bacteriophage origin of replication; arrow indicates direction of (+) strand synthesis
   1931..1988    +  promoter       AmpR promoter (fragment): bla
   1997..2812    -  CDS            KanR: aminoglycoside phosphotransferase; aph(3')-Ia; confers resistance to kanamycin in bacteria or G418 (Geneticin®) in eukaryotes
   2934..3522    +  rep_origin     ori: high-copy-number ColE1/pMB1/pBR322/pUC origin of replication
   3708..3847    -  misc_feature   bom: basis of mobility region from pBR322
   3949..4140    -  CDS            rop: Rop protein, which maintains plasmids at low copy number; rop
   4157..4537    +  CDS            YPB1_ECOLX: Protein predicted: Swiss-Prot protein existence level 4. From Escherichia coli.
   4609..4900    -  CDS            TcR (fragment): tetracycline efflux protein; tet; confers resistance to tetracycline
   4915..4936    -  protein_bind   CAP binding site: CAP binding activates transcription in the presence of cAMP. E. coli catabolite activator protein
   4949..6031    -  CDS            lacI: lac repressor; lacI; The lac repressor binds to the lac operator to inhibit transcription in E. coli. This inhibition can be relieved by adding lactose or isopropyl-β-D-thiogalactopyranoside (IPTG).
   6032..6109    -  promoter       lacI promoter: lacI
   6117..6396    -  CDS            TcR (fragment): tetracycline efflux protein; tet; confers resistance to tetracycline
   6418..6436    +  promoter       T7 promoter: promoter for bacteriophage T7 RNA polymerase
   6437..6461    +  protein_bind   lac operator: The lac repressor binds to the lac operator to inhibit transcription in E. coli. This inhibition can be relieved by adding lactose or isopropyl-β-D-thiogalactopyranoside (IPTG). lac repressor encoded by lacI
   6476..6498    +  RBS            RBS: efficient ribosome binding site from bacteriophage T7 gene 10 (Olins and Rangwala, 1989)
>Addgene plasmid #113121 | EcRho | addgene full sequence | sequence record 223538 | Addgene NGS Result
TATACCATGGGCCATATGAATCTTACCGAATTAAAGAATACGCCGGTTTCTGAACTGATCACTCTCGGCG
AAAATATGGGGCTGGAAAACCTGGCTCGTATGCGTAAGCAGGACATTATTTTTGCCATCCTGAAGCAGCA
CGCAAAGAGTGGCGAAGATATCTTTGGTGATGGCGTACTGGAGATATTGCAGGATGGATTTGGTTTCCTC
CGTTCCGCAGACAGCTCCTACCTCGCCGGTCCTGATGACATCTACGTTTCCCCTAGCCAAATCCGCCGTT
TCAACCTCCGCACTGGTGATACCATCTCTGGTAAGATTCGCCCACCGAAAGAAGGTGAACGCTATTTTGC
GCTGCTGAAAGTTAACGAAGTTAACTTCGACAAACCTGAAAACGCCCGCAACAAAATCCTCTTTGAGAAC
TTAACCCCGCTGCACGCAAACTCTCGTCTGCGTATGGAACGTGGTAACGGTTCTACTGAAGATTTAACTG
CTCGCGTACTGGATCTGGCATCACCTATCGGTCGTGGTCAGCGTGGTCTGATTGTGGCACCGCCGAAAGC
CGGTAAAACCATGCTGCTGCAGAACATTGCTCAGAGCATTGCTTACAACCACCCGGATTGTGTGCTGATG
GTTCTGCTGATCGACGAACGTCCGGAAGAAGTAACCGAGATGCAGCGTCTGGTAAAAGGTGAAGTTGTTG
CTTCTACCTTTGACGAACCCGCATCTCGCCACGTTCAGGTTGCGGAAATGGTGATCGAGAAGGCCAAACG
CCTGGTTGAGCACAAGAAAGACGTTATCATTCTGCTCGACTCCATCACTCGTCTGGCGCGCGCTTACAAC
ACCGTTGTTCCGGCGTCAGGTAAAGTGTTGACCGGTGGTGTGGATGCCAACGCCCTGCATCGTCCGAAAC
GCTTCTTTGGTGCGGCGCGTAACGTGGAAGAGGGCGGCAGCCTGACCATTATCGCGACGGCGCTTATCGA
TACCGGTTCTAAAATGGACGAAGTTATCTACGAAGAGTTTAAAGGTACAGGCAACATGGAACTGCACCTC
TCTCGTAAGATCGCTGAAAAACGCGTCTTCCCGGCTATCGACTACAACCGTTCTGGTACCCGTAAAGAAG
AGCTGCTCACGACTCAGGAAGAACTGCAGAAAATGTGGATCCTGCGCAAAATCATTCACCCGATGGGCGA
AATCGATGCAATGGAATTCCTCATTAATAAACTGGCAATGACCAAGACCAATGACGATTTCTTCGAAATG
ATGAAACGCTCATAACTCGAGCACCACCACCACCACCACTGAGATCCGGCTGCTAACAAAGCCCGAAAGG
AAGCTGAGTTGGCTGCTGCCACCGCTGAGCAATAACTAGCATAACCCCTTGGGGCCTCTAAACGGGTCTT
GAGGGGTTTTTTGCTGAAAGGAGGAACTATATCCGGATTGGCGAATGGG
[124 nt withheld, positions 1450-1573]
C
[91 nt withheld, positions 1575-1665]
A
[49 nt withheld, positions 1667-1715]
CCTTTGACGTTGGAGTCCACGTTCTTT
[37 nt withheld, positions 1743-1779]
ACCCTATCTCGGTCTATTCTTTTGATTTATAAGGGATTTTGCCGATTTCGGCCTATTGGTTAAAAAATGA
GCTGATTTAACAAAAATTTAACGCGAATTTTAACAAAATATTAACGCTTACAATTTAGGTGGCACTTTTC
GGGGAAATGTGCGCGGAACCCCTATTTGTTTATTTTTCTAAATACATTCAAATATGTATCCGCTCATGAA
TTAATTCTTAGAAAAACTCATCGAGCATCAAATGAAACTGCAATTTATTCATATCAGGATTATCAATACC
ATATTTTTGAAAAAGCCGTTTCTGTAATGAAGGAGAAAACTCACCGAGGCAGTTCCATAGGATGGCAAGA
TCCTGGTATCGGTCTGCGATTCCGACTCGTCCAACATCAATACAACCTATTAATTTCCCCTCGTCAAAAA
TAAGGTTATCAAGTGAGAAATCACCATGAGTGACGACTGAATCCGGTGAGAATGGCAAAAGTTTATGCAT
TTCTTTCCAGACTTGTTCAACAGGCCAGCCATTACGCTCGTCATCAAAATCACTCGCATCAACCAAACCG
TTATTCATTCGTGATTGCGCCTGAGCGAGACGAAATACGCGATCGCTGTTAAAAGGACAATTACAAACAG
GAATCGAATGCAACCGGCGCAGGAACACTGCCAGCGCATCAACAATATTTTCACCTGAATCAGGATATTC
TTCTAATACCTGGAATGCTGTTTTCCCGGGGATCGCAGTGGTGAGTAACCATGCATCATCAGGAGTACGG
ATAAAATGCTTGATGGTCGGAAGAGGCATAAATTCCGTCAGCCAGTTTAGTCTGACCATCTCATCTGTAA
CATCATTGGCAACGCTACCTTTGCCATGTTTCAGAAACAACTCTGGCGCATCGGGCTTCCCATACAATCG
ATAGATTGTCGCACCTGATTGCCCGACATTATCGCGAGCCCATTTATACCCATATAAATCAGCATCCATG
TTGGAATTTAATCGCGGCCTAGAGCAAGACGTTTCCCGTTGAATATGGCTCATAACACCCCTTGTATTAC
TGTTTATGTAAGCAGACAGTTTTATTGTTCATGACCAAAATCCCTTAACGTGAGTTTTCGTTCCACTGAG
CGTCAGACCCCGTAGAAAAGATCAAAGGATCTTCTTGAGATCCTTTTTTTCTGCGCGTAATCTGCTGCTT
GCAAACAAAAAAACCACCGCTACCAGCGGTGGTTTGTTTGCCGGATCAAGAGCTACCAACTCTTTTTCCG
AAGGTAACTGGCTTCAGCAGAGCGCAGATACCAAATACTGTCCTTCTAGTGTAGCCGTAGTTAGGCCACC
ACTTCAAGAACTCTGTAGCACCGCCTACATACCTCGCTCTGCTAATCCTGTTACCAGTGGCTGCTGCCAG
TGGCGATAAGTCGTGTCTTACCGGGTTGGACTCAAGACGATAGTTACCGGATAAGGCGCAGCGGTCGGGC
TGAACGGGGGGTTCGTGCACACAGCCCAGCTTGGAGCGAACGACCTACACCGAACTGAGATACCTACAGC
GTGAGCTATGAGAAAGCGCCACGCTTCCCGAAGGGAGAAAGGCGGACAGGTATCCGGTAAGCGGCAGGGT
CGGAACAGGAGAGCGCACGAGGGAGCTTCCAGGGGGAAACGCCTGGTATCTTTATAGTCCTGTCGGGTTT
CGCCACCTCTGACTTGAGCGTCGATTTTTGTGATGCTCGTCAGGGGGGCGGAGCCTATGGAAAAACGCCA
GCAACGCGGCCTTTTTACGGTTCCTGGCCTTTTGCTGGCCTTTTGCTCACATGTTCTTTCCTGCGTTATC
CCCTGATTCTGTGGATAACCGTATTACCGCCTTTGAGTGAGCTGATACCGCTCGCCGCAGCCGAACGACC
GAGCGCAGCGAGTCAGTGAGCGAGGAAGCGGAAGAGCGCCTGATGCGGTATTTTCTCCTTACGCATCTGT
GCGGTATTTCACACCGCAATGGTGCACTCTCAGTACAATCTGCTCTGATGCCGCATAGTTAAGCCAGTAT
ACACTCCGCTATCGCTACGTGACTGGGTCATGGCTGCGCCCCGACACCCGCCAACACCCGCTGACGCGCC
CTGACGGGCTTGTCTGCTCCCGGCATCCGCTTACAGACAAGCTGTGACCGTCTCCGGGAGCTGCATGTGT
CAGAGGTTTTCACCGTCATCACCGAAACGCGCGAGGCAGCTGCGGTAAAGCTCATCAGCGTGGTCGTGAA
GCGATTCACAGATGTCTGCCTGTTCATCCGCGTCCAGCTCGTTGAGTTTCTCCAGAAGCGTTAATGTCTG
GCTTCTGATAAAGCGGGCCATGTTAAGGGCGGTTTTTTCCTGTTTGGTCACTGATGCCTCCGTGTAAGGG
GGATTTCTGTTCATGGGGGTAATGATACCGATGAAACGAGAGAGGATGCTCACGATACGGGTTACTGATG
ATGAACATGCCCGGTTACTGGAACGTTGTGAGGGTAAACAACTGGCGGTATGGATGCGGCGGGACCAGAG
AAAAATCACTCAGGGTCAATGCCAGCGCTTCGTTAATACAGATGTAGGTGTTCCACAGGGTAGCCAGCAG
CATCCTGCGATGCAGATCCGGAACATAATGGTGCAGGGCGCTGACTTCCGCGTTTCCAGACTTTACGAAA
CACGGAAACCGAAGACCATTCATGTTGTTGCTCAGGTCGCAGACGTTTTGCAGCAGCAGTCGCTTCACGT
TCGCTCGCGTATCGGTGATTCATTCTGCTAACCAGTAAGGCAACCCCGCCAGCCTAGCCGGGTCCTCAAC
GACAGGAGCACGATCATGCGCACCCGTGGGGCCGCCATGCCGGCGATAATGGCCTGCTTCTCGCCGAAAC
GTTTGGTGGCGGGACCAGTGACGAAGGCTTGAGCGAGGGCGTGCAAGATTCCGAATACCGCAAGCGACAG
GCCGATCATCGTCGCGCTCCAGCGAAAGCGGTCCTCGCCGAAAATGACCCAGAGCGCTGCCGGCACCTGT
CCTACGAGTTGCATGATAAAGAAGACAGTCATAAGTGCGGCGACGATAGTCATGCCCCGCGCCCACCGGA
AGGAGCTGACTGGGTTGAAGGCTCTCAAGGGCATCGGTCGAGATCCCGGTGCCTAATGAGTGAGCTAACT
TACATTAATTGCGTTGCGCTCACTGCCCGCTTTCCAGTCGGGAAACCTGTCGTGCCAGCTGCATTAATGA
ATCGGCCAACGCGCGGGGAGAGGCGGTTTGCGTATTGGGCGCCAGGGTGGTTTTTCTTTTCACCAGTGAG
ACGGGCAACAGCTGATTGCCCTTCACCGCCTGGCCCTGAGAGAGTTGCAGCAAGCGGTCCACGCTGGTTT
GCCCCAGCAGGCGAAAATCCTGTTTGATGGTGGTTAACGGCGGGATATAACATGAGCTGTCTTCGGTATC
GTCGTATCCCACTACCGAGATATCCGCACCAACGCGCAGCCCGGACTCGGTAATGGCGCGCATTGCGCCC
AGCGCCATCTGATCGTTGGCAACCAGCATCGCAGTGGGAACGATGCCCTCATTCAGCATTTGCATGGTTT
GTTGAAAACCGGACATGGCACTCCAGTCGCCTTCCCGTTCCGCTATCGGCTGAATTTGATTGCGAGTGAG
ATATTTATGCCAGCCAGCCAGACGCAGACGCGCCGAGACAGAACTTAATGGGCCCGCTAACAGCGCGATT
TGCTGGTGACCCAATGCGACCAGATGCTCCACGCCCAGTCGCGTACCGTCTTCATGGGAGAAAATAATAC
TGTTGATGGGTGTCTGGTCAGAGACATCAAGAAATAACGCCGGAACATTAGTGCAGGCAGCTTCCACAGC
AATGGCATCCTGGTCATCCAGCGGATAGTTAATGATCAGCCCACTGACGCGTTGCGCGAGAAGATTGTGC
ACCGCCGCTTTACAGGCTTCGACGCCGCTTCGTTCTACCATCGACACCACCACGCTGGCACCCAGTTGAT
CGGCGCGAGATTTAATCGCCGCGACAATTTGCGACGGCGCGTGCAGGGCCAGACTGGAGGTGGCAACGCC
AATCAGCAACGACTGTTTGCCCGCCAGTTGTTGTGCCACGCGGTTGGGAATGTAATTCAGCTCCGCCATC
GCCGCTTCCACTTTTTCCCGCGTTTTCGCAGAAACGTGGCTGGCCTGGTTCACCACGCGGGAAACGGTCT
GATAAGAGACACCGGCATACTCTGCGACATCGTATAACGTTACTGGTTTCACATTCACCACCCTGAATTG
ACTCTCTTCCGGGCGCTATCATGCCATACCGCGAAAGGTTTTGCGCCATTCGATGGTGTCCGGGATCTCG
ACGCTCTCCCTTATGCGACTCCTGCATTAGGAAGCAGCCCAGTAGTAGGTTGAGGCCGTTGAGCACCGCC
GCCGCAAGGAATGGTGCATGCAAGGAGATGGCGCCCAACAGTCCCCCGGCCACGGGGCCTGCCACCATAC
CCACGCCGAAACAAGCGCTCATGAGCCCGAAGTGGCGAGCCCGATCTTCCCCATCGGTGATGTCGGCGAT
ATAGGCGCCAGCAACCGCACCTGTGGCGCCGGTGATGCCGGCCACGATGCGTCCGGCGTAGAGGATCGAG
ATCTCGATCCCGCGAAATTAATACGACTCACTATAGGGGAATTGTGAGCGGATAACAATTCCCCTCTAGA
AATAATTTTGTTTAACTTTAAGAAGGAGA
